>Addgene plasmid #78181 | pRSETb-rsGreenF | depositor full sequence | sequence record 145793 | Full Sequence pRSETb-rsGreenF
GATCTCGATCCCGCGAAATTAATACGACTCACTATAGGGAGACCACAACGGTTTCCCTCTAGAAATAATT
TTGTTTAACTTTAAGAAGGAGATATACATATGCGGGGTTCTCATCATCATCATCATCATGGTATGGCTAG
CATGACTGGTGGACAGCAAATGGGTCGGGATCTGTACGACGATGACGATAAGGATCCGATGGTGAGCAAG
GGCGAGGAGCTGTTCACCGGGGTGGTGCCCATCCTGGTCGAGCTGGACGGCGACGTAAACGGCCACAAGT
TCAGCGTGCGCGGCGAGGGCGAGGGCGATGCCACCAACGGCAAGCTGACCATGAAGTTCATCTGCACCAC
CGGCAAGCTGCCAGTGCCCTGGCCCACCCTCGTGACCACCCTGACCTACGGCGTGCTGTGCTTCGCCCGC
TACCCCGACCACATGAAGCAGCACGACTTCTTCAAGTCCGCCATGCCCGAAGGCTACGTCCAGGAGCGCA
CCATCAGCTTCGAGGACGACGGCTATTACAAGACCCGCGCCGAGGTGAAGTTCGAGGGCGACACCCTGGT
GAACCGCATCGAGCTGAAGGGCATCGACTTCAAGGAGGACGGCAACATCCTGGGGCACAAGCTGGAGTAC
AACCTCAACAGCCACAACGCCTATATCACGGCCGACAAGCAGAAGAACGGCATCAGGTCTAACTTCAAGA
TCCGCCTCAACGTCGAGGACGGCAGCGTGCAGCTCGCCGACCACTACCAGCAGAACACCCCCATCGGCGA
CGGCCCCGTGCTGCTGCCCGACAACCACTACCTGAGCACCCAGAATAAGCTGAGCAAAGACCCCAACGAG
AAGCGCGATCACATGGTCCTGCTGGAGTTCGTGACCGCCTCCGGGATCACTCTCGGCATGGACGAGCTGT
ACAAGTAAGAATTCGAAGCTTGATCCGGCTGCTAACAAAGCCCGAAAGGAAGCTGAGTTGGCTGCTGCCA
CCGCTGAGCAATAACTAGCATAACCCCTTGGGGCCTCTAAACGGGTCTTGAGGGGTTTTTTGCTGAAAGG
AGGAACTATATCCGGATCTGGCGTAATAGCGAAGAGGCCCGCACCGATCGCCCTTCCCAACAGTTGCGCA
GCCTGAATGGCGAATGGG
[124 nt withheld, positions 1139-1262]
C
[91 nt withheld, positions 1264-1354]
A
[49 nt withheld, positions 1356-1404]
CCTTTGACGTTGGAGTCCACGTTCTTT
[37 nt withheld, positions 1432-1468]
ACCCTATCTCGGTCTATTCTTTTGATTTATAAGGGATTTTGCCGATTTCGGCCTATTGGTTAAAAAATGA
GCTGATTTAACAAAAATTTAACGCGAATTTTAACAAAATATTAACGCTTACAATTTAGGTGGCACTTTTC
GGGGAAATGTGCGCGGAACCCCTATTTGTTTATTTTTCTAAATACATTCAAATATGTATCCGCTCATGAG
ACAATAACCCTGATAAATGCTTCAATAATATTGAAAAAGGAAGAGTATGAGTATTCAACATTTCCGTGTC
GCCCTTATTCCCTTTTTTGCGGCATTTTGCCTTCCTGTTTTTGCTCACCCAGAAACGCTGGTGAAAGTAA
AAGATGCTGAAGATCAGTTGGGTGCACGAGTGGGTTACATCGAACTGGATCTCAACAGCGGTAAGATCCT
TGAGAGTTTTCGCCCCGAAGAACGTTTTCCAATGATGAGCACTTTTAAAGTTCTGCTATGTGGCGCGGTA
TTATCCCGTATTGACGCCGGGCAAGAGCAACTCGGTCGCCGCATACACTATTCTCAGAATGACTTGGTTG
AGTACTCACCAGTCACAGAAAAGCATCTTACGGATGGCATGACAGTAAGAGAATTATGCAGTGCTGCCAT
AACCATGAGTGATAACACTGCGGCCAACTTACTTCTGACAACGATCGGAGGACCGAAGGAGCTAACCGCT
TTTTTGCACAACATGGGGGATCATGTAACTCGCCTTGATCGTTGGGAACCGGAGCTGAATGAAGCCATAC
CAAACGACGAGCGTGACACCACGATGCCTGTAGCAATGGCAACAACGTTGCGCAAACTATTAACTGGCGA
ACTACTTACTCTAGCTTCCCGGCAACAATTAATAGACTGGATGGAGGCGGATAAAGTTGCAGGACCACTT
CTGCGCTCGGCCCTTCCGGCTGGCTGGTTTATTGCTGATAAATCTGGAGCCGGTGAGCGTGGGTCTCGCG
GTATCATTGCAGCACTGGGGCCAGATGGTAAGCCCTCCCGTATCGTAGTTATCTACACGACGGGGAGTCA
GGCAACTATGGATGAACGAAATAGACAGATCGCTGAGATAGGTGCCTCACTGATTAAGCATTGGTAACTG
TCAGACCAAGTTTACTCATATATACTTTAGATTGATTTAAAACTTCATTTTTAATTTAAAAGGATCTAGG
TGAAGATCCTTTTTGATAATCTCATGACCAAAATCCCTTAACGTGAGTTTTCGTTCCACTGAGCGTCAGA
CCCCGTAGAAAAGATCAAAGGATCTTCTTGAGATCCTTTTTTTCTGCGCGTAATCTGCTGCTTGCAAACA
AAAAAACCACCGCTACCAGCGGTGGTTTGTTTGCCGGATCAAGAGCTACCAACTCTTTTTCCGAAGGTAA
CTGGCTTCAGCAGAGCGCAGATACCAAATACTGTTCTTCTAGTGTAGCCGTAGTTAGGCCACCACTTCAA
GAACTCTGTAGCACCGCCTACATACCTCGCTCTGCTAATCCTGTTACCAGTGGCTGCTGCCAGTGGCGAT
AAGTCGTGTCTTACCGGGTTGGACTCAAGACGATAGTTACCGGATAAGGCGCAGCGGTCGGGCTGAACGG
GGGGTTCGTGCACACAGCCCAGCTTGGAGCGAACGACCTACACCGAACTGAGATACCTACAGCGTGAGCT
ATGAGAAAGCGCCACGCTTCCCGAAGGGAGAAAGGCGGACAGGTATCCGGTAAGCGGCAGGGTCGGAACA
GGAGAGCGCACGAGGGAGCTTCCAGGGGGAAACGCCTGGTATCTTTATAGTCCTGTCGGGTTTCGCCACC
TCTGACTTGAGCGTCGATTTTTGTGATGCTCGTCAGGGGGGCGGAGCCTATGGAAAAACGCCAGCAACGC
GGCCTTTTTACGGTTCCTGGCCTTTTGCTGGCCTTTTGCTCACATGTTCTTTCCTGCGTTATCCCCTGAT
TCTGTGGATAACCGTATTACCGCCTTTGAGTGAGCTGATACCGCTCGCCGCAGCCGAACGACCGAGCGCA
GCGAGTCAGTGAGCGAGGAAGCGGAAGAGCGCCCAATACGCAAACCGCCTCTCCCCGCGCGTTGGCCGAT
TCATTAATGCAG
Features (pLannotate 1.2.2; 14 found; start..end, strand, type, name):
     20..38      +  promoter       T7 promoter: promoter for bacteriophage T7 RNA polymerase
     70..92      +  RBS            RBS: efficient ribosome binding site from bacteriophage T7 gene 10 (Olins and Rangwala, 1989)
    112..132     +  CDS            capTEV™ (fragment): composite tag for in vivo biotinylation, TEV protease cleavage, and 6xHis tagging
    133..165     +  CDS            T7 tag (gene 10 leader): leader peptide from bacteriophage T7 gene 10 promotes efficient translation in E. coli
    169..192     +  CDS            Xpress™ tag: Xpress™ epitope tag, including an enterokinase recognition and cleavage site
    199..915     +  CDS            rsGreen1: rsGreen1 is a photoswitchable green fluorescent protein published in 2015, derived from Aequorea victoria. It has moderate acid sensitivity.
    938..987     +  CDS            SET1 (fragment): solubility-enhancement tag derived from T7 phage gene 10B
    995..1042    +  terminator     T7 terminator: transcription terminator for bacteriophage T7 RNA polymerase
   1068..1134    +  CDS            lacZα (fragment): LacZα fragment of β-galactosidase; lacZ fragment
   1139..1567    +  rep_origin     f1 ori (sequence partly withheld): f1 bacteriophage origin of replication; arrow indicates direction of (+) strand synthesis
   1620..1724    +  promoter       AmpR promoter: bla
   1725..2585    +  CDS            AmpR: β-lactamase; bla; confers resistance to ampicillin, carbenicillin, and related antibiotics
   2756..3344    +  rep_origin     ori: high-copy-number ColE1/pMB1/pBR322/pUC origin of replication
   3527..3580    +  CDS            lacI (fragment): lac repressor; lacI; The lac repressor binds to the lac operator to inhibit transcription in E. coli. This inhibition can be relieved by adding lactose or isopropyl-β-D-thiogalactopyranoside (IPTG).
