[The description below was written by a language model from this plasmid's Addgene catalogue record and pLannotate feature annotations shown in this document.]
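Description:
pRSETb-rsGreenF is a 3,580 bp bacterial expression plasmid built on the pRSETb backbone for producing the fluorescent protein rsGreenF in E. coli. It is maintained at high copy number through a ColE1/pUC-type origin and selected with ampicillin via the β-lactamase (AmpR) gene and its native promoter. An f1 phage origin is also present, which in principle allows single-stranded DNA production.

The roughly 720 bp rsGreenF coding sequence sits between retained BamHI and EcoRI sites, downstream of a T7 promoter and the strong T7 gene 10 ribosome binding site, and is followed by a T7 terminator. Transcription therefore depends on T7 RNA polymerase, so expression requires a host strain that supplies that enzyme. The backbone contributes an N-terminal leader fused in frame to the insert: a 6xHis tag for metal-affinity purification (picked up by the automated annotation as a fragment of a composite tag), the T7 gene 10 leader peptide that promotes efficient translation, and the Xpress epitope, which includes an enterokinase cleavage site for tag removal.

The annotation software labels the open reading frame as rsGreen1, a photoswitchable green fluorescent protein derived from Aequorea victoria. This most likely reflects the closest database match to a related variant, since the catalogue entry names the insert rsGreenF. The short SET1, lacZα and lacI fragments also called in the table appear to be backbone remnants rather than functional elements. The associated publication title concerns EGFP-based, expression-enhanced fluorescent proteins for super-resolution microscopy, which fits use of this plasmid for recombinant production and purification of the protein for characterisation.
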