Addgene plasmid #78181: pRSETb-rsGreenF
Purpose: Expresses rsGreenF in E. coli strains.
Depositing lab: Peter Dedecker. Depositing organization: Katholieke Universiteit Leuven. Publication: Expression-Enhanced Fluorescent Proteins Based on Enhanced Green Fluorescent Protein for Super-resolution Microscopy. Duwe S, De Zitter E, Gielen V, Moeyaert B, Vandenberg W, Grotjohann T, Clays K, Jakobs S, Van Meervelt L, Dedecker P. ACS Nano. 2015 Oct 27;9(10):9528-41. doi: 10.1021/acsnano.5b04129. Epub 2015 Sep 9. PubMed 26308583.
Backbone
  Vector backbone: pRSETb
  Backbone size w/o insert (bp): 2860
  Total vector size (bp): 3580
  Vector type: Bacterial Expression
Growth in bacteria
  Bacterial resistance: Ampicillin, 100 μg/mL
  Growth temperature: 37°C
  Growth strain: DH5alpha
  Copy number: High Copy
Gene/Insert
  Gene/Insert name: rsGreenF
  Insert size (bp): 720
  Promoter: T7
  Tag / fusion protein: 6xHis-tag; Xpress tag (N terminal on backbone)
  Cloning method: Restriction Enzyme; 5′ cloning site BamHI (not destroyed); 3′ cloning site EcoRI (not destroyed)
  Sequencing primers: 5′ TAATACGACTCACTATAGGG; 3′ TAGTTATTGCTCAGCGGTGG
Terms and licenses: Academic/Nonprofit Terms; Industry Terms: Not Available to Industry
How to cite: pRSETb-rsGreenF was a gift from Peter Dedecker (Addgene plasmid # 78181 ; http://n2t.net/addgene:78181 ; RRID:Addgene_78181)
