>Addgene plasmid #78181 | pRSETb-rsGreenF | addgene partial sequence | sequence record 148218 | T7 5'-TAATACGACTCACTATAGGG-3'
CTTTAAGAAGGAGATATACATATGCGGGGTTCTCATCATCATCATCATCATGGTATGGCTAGCATGACTG
GTGGACAGCAAATGGGTCGGGATCTGTACGACGATGACGATAAGGATCCGATGGTGAGCAAGGGCGAGGA
GCTGTTCACCGGGGTGGTGCCCATCCTGGTCGAGCTGGACGGCGACGTAAACGGCCACAAGTTCAGCGTG
CGCGGCGAGGGCGAGGGCGATGCCACCAACGGCAAGCTGACCATGAAGTTCATCTGCACCACCGGCAAGC
TGCCAGTGCCCTGGCCCACCCTCGTGACCACCCTGACCTACGGCGTGCTGTGCTTCGCCCGCTACCCCGA
CCACATGAAGCAGCACGACTTCTTCAAGTCCGCCATGCCCGAAGGCTACGTCCAGGAGCGCACCATCAGC
TTCGAGGACGACGGCTATTACAAGACCCGCGCCGAGGTGAAGTTCGAGGGCGACACCCTGGTGAACCGCA
TCGAGCTGAAGGGCATCGACTTCAAGGAGGACGGCAACATCCTGGGGCACAAGCTGGAGTACAACCTCAA
CAGCCACAACGCCTATATCACGGCCGACAAGCAGAAGAACGGCATCAGGTCTAACTTCAAGATCCGCCTC
AACGTCGAGGACGGCAGCGTGCAGCTCGCCGACCACTACCAGCAGAACACCCCCATCGGCGACGGCCCCG
TGCTGCTGCCCGACAACCACTACCTGAGCACCCAGAATAA
