>Addgene plasmid #78181 | pRSETb-rsGreenF | addgene partial sequence | sequence record 148219 | T7term 5'-GCTAGTTATTGCTCAGCGG-3'
GTTAGCAGCCGGAATCAAGCTTCGAATTCTTACTTGTACAGCTCGTCCATGCCGAGAGTGATCCCGGAGG
CGGTCACGAACTCCAGCAGGACCATGTGATCGCGCTTCTCGTTGGGGTCTTTGCTCAGCTTATTCTGGGT
GCTCAGGTAGTGGTTGTCGGGCAGCAGCACGGGGCCGTCGCCGATGGGGGTGTTCTGCTGGTAGTGGTCG
GCGAGCTGCACGCTGCCGTCCTCGACGTTGAGGCGGATCTTGAAGTTAGACCTGATGCCGTTCTTCTGCT
TGTCGGCCGTGATATAGGCGTTGTGGCTGTTGAGGTTGTACTCCAGCTTGTGCCCCAGGATGTTGCCGTC
CTCCTTGAAGTCGATGCCCTTCAGCTCGATGCGGTTCACCAGGGTGTCGCCCTCGAACTTCACCTCGGCG
CGGGTCTTGTAATAGCCGTCGTCCTCGAAGCTGATGGTGCGCTCCTGGACGTAGCCTTCGGGCATGGCGG
ACTTGAAGAAGTCGTGCTGCTTCATGTGGTCGGGGTAGCGGGCGAAGCACAGCACGCCGTAGGTCAGGGT
GGTCACGAGGGTGGGCCAGGGCACTGGCAGCTTGCCGGTGGTGCAGATGAACTTCATGGTCAGCTTGCCG
TTGGTGGCATCGCCCTCGCCCTCGCCGCGCACGCTGAACTTGTGGCCGTTTACGTCGCCGTCCAGCTCGA
CCAGGATGGGCACCACCCCGGTGAACAGCTCCTCGCCCTTGCTCACCATCGGATCCTTATCGTCATCGTC
GTACAGATCCCGACCCATTTGCTGTCCACCAGTCATGCTAGCCATACCATGATGATGATGATGATGAGAA
CC
